>Addgene plasmid #31073 | pcDNA6.2-GW/EmGFP-miR-SUMO23 | depositor full sequence | sequence record 14175 | Author sequence
GTTGACATTGATTATTGACTAGTTATTAATAGTAATCAATTACGGGGTCATTAGTTCATAGCCCATATAT
GGAGTTCCGCGTTACATAACTTACGGTAAATGGCCCGCCTGGCTGACCGCCCAACGACCCCCGCCCATTG
ACGTCAATAATGACGTATGTTCCCATAGTAACGCCAATAGGGACTTTCCATTGACGTCAATGGGTGGAGT
ATTTACGGTAAACTGCCCACTTGGCAGTACATCAAGTGTATCATATGCCAAGTACGCCCCCTATTGACGT
CAATGACGGTAAATGGCCCGCCTGGCATTATGCCCAGTACATGACCTTATGGGACTTTCCTACTTGGCAG
TACATCTACGTATTAGTCATCGCTATTACCATGGTGATGCGGTTTTGGCAGTACATCAATGGGCGTGGAT
AGCGGTTTGACTCACGGGGATTTCCAAGTCTCCACCCCATTGACGTCAATGGGAGTTTGTTTTGGCACCA
AAATCAACGGGACTTTCCAAAATGTCGTAACAACTCCGCCCCATTGACGCAAATGGGCGGTAGGCGTGTA
CGGTGGGAGGTCTATATAAGCAGAGCTCTCTGGCTAACTAGAGAACCCACTGCTTACTGGCTTATCGAAA
TTAATACGACTCACTATAGGGAGTCCCAAGCTGGCTAGTTAAGCTATCAACAAGTTTGTACAAAAAAGCA
GGCTTTAAAACCATGGTGAGCAAGGGCGAGGAGCTGTTCACCGGGGTGGTGCCCATCCTGGTCGAGCTGG
ACGGCGACGTAAACGGCCACAAGTTCAGCGTGTCCGGCGAGGGCGAGGGCGATGCCACCTACGGCAAGCT
GACCCTGAAGTTCATCTGCACCACCGGCAAGCTGCCCGTGCCCTGGCCCACCCTCGTGACCACCTTCACC
TACGGCGTGCAGTGCTTCGCCCGCTACCCCGACCACATGAAGCAGCACGACTTCTTCAAGTCCGCCATGC
CCGAAGGCTACGTCCAGGAGCGCACCATCTTCTTCAAGGACGACGGCAACTACAAGACCCGCGCCGAGGT
GAAGTTCGAGGGCGACACCCTGGTGAACCGCATCGAGCTGAAGGGCATCGACTTCAAGGAGGACGGCAAC
ATCCTGGGGCACAAGCTGGAGTACAACTACAACAGCCACAAGGTCTATATCACCGCCGACAAGCAGAAGA
ACGGCATCAAGGTGAACTTCAAGACCCGCCACAACATCGAGGACGGCAGCGTGCAGCTCGCCGACCACTA
CCAGCAGAACACCCCCATCGGCGACGGCCCCGTGCTGCTGCCCGACAACCACTACCTGAGCACCCAGTCC
GCCCTGAGCAAAGACCCCAACGAGAAGCGCGATCACATGGTCCTGCTGGAGTTCGTGACCGCCGCCGGGA
TCACTCTCGGCATGGACGAGCTGTACAAGTAAGCTAAGCACTTCGTGGCCGTCGATCGTTTAAAGGGAGG
TAGTGAGTCGACCAGTGGATCCTGGAGGCTTGCTGAAGGCTGTATGCTGAATCGAATCTGCCTCATTGAC
GTTTTGGCCACTGACTGACGTCAATGACAGATTCGATTCAGGACACAAGGCCTGTTACTAGCACTCACAT
GGAACAAATGGCCCAGATCCTGGAGGCTTGCTGAAGGCTGTATGCTGTGATCTGCCTCATTGACAAACGT
TTTGGCCACTGACTGACGTTTGTCAGAGGCAGATCACAGGACACAAGGCCTGTTACTAGCACTCACATGG
AACAAATGGCCCAGATCTGGCCGCACTCGAGATATCTAGACCCAGCTTTCTTGTACAAAGTGGTTGATCT
AGAGGGCCCGCGGTTCGCTGATGGGGGAGGCTAACTGAAACACGGAAGGAGACAATACCGGAAGGAACCC
GCGCTATGACGGCAATAAAAAGACAGAATAAAACGCACGGGTGTTGGGTCGTTTGTTCATAAACGCGGGG
TTCGGTCCCAGGGCTGGCACTCTGTCGATACCCCACCGTGACCCCATTGGGGCCAATACGCCCGCGTTTC
TTCCTTTTCCCCACCCCACCCCCCAAGTTCGGGTGAAGGCCCAGGGCTCGCAGCCAACGTCGGGGCGGCA
GGCCCTGCCATAGCATCCCCTATAGTGAGTCGTATTACATGGTCATAGCTGTTTCCTGGCAGCTCTGGCC
CGTGTCTCAAAATCTCTGATGGATCTGCGCAGCTGGGGCTCTAGGGGGTATCCCC
[124 nt withheld, positions 2226-2349]
C
[91 nt withheld, positions 2351-2441]
A
[49 nt withheld, positions 2443-2491]
CCTTTGACGTTGGAGTCCACGTTCTTT
[37 nt withheld, positions 2519-2555]
ACCCTATCTCGGTCTATTCTTTTGATTTATAAGGGATTTTGCCGATTTCGGCCTATTGGTTAAAAAATGA
GCTGATTTAACAAAAATTTAACGCGAATTAATTCTGTGGAATGTGTGTCAGTTAGGGTGTGGAAAGTCCC
CAGGCTCCCCAGCAGGCAGAAGTATGCAAAGCATGCATCTCAATTAGTCAGCAACCAGGTGTGGAAAGTC
CCCAGGCTCCCCAGCAGGCAGAAGTATGCAAAGCATGCATCTCAATTAGTCAGCAACCATAGTCCCGCCC
CTAACTCCGCCCATCCCGCCCCTAACTCCGCCCAGTTCCGCCCATTCTCCGCCCCATGGCTGACTAATTT
TTTTTATTTATGCAGAGGCCGAGGCCGCCTCTGCCTCTGAGCTATTCCAGAAGTAGTGAGGAGGCTTTTT
TGGAGGCCTAGGCTTTTGCAAAAAGCTCCCGGGAGCTTGTATATCCATTTTCGGATCTGATCAGCACGTG
TTGACAATTAATCATCGGCATAGTATATCGGCATAGTATAATACGACAAGGTGAGGAACTAAACCATGGC
CAAGCCTTTGTCTCAAGAAGAATCCACCCTCATTGAAAGAGCAACGGCTACAATCAACAGCATCCCCATC
TCTGAAGACTACAGCGTCGCCAGCGCAGCTCTCTCTAGCGACGGCCGCATCTTCACTGGTGTCAATGTAT
ATCATTTTACTGGGGGACCTTGTGCAGAACTCGTGGTGCTGGGCACTGCTGCTGCTGCGGCAGCTGGCAA
CCTGACTTGTATCGTCGCGATCGGAAATGAGAACAGGGGCATCTTGAGCCCCTGCGGACGGTGCCGACAG
GTGCTTCTCGATCTGCATCCTGGGATCAAAGCCATAGTGAAGGACAGTGATGGACAGCCGACGGCAGTTG
GGATTCGTGAATTGCTGCCCTCTGGTTATGTGTGGGAGGGCTAAGCACTTCGTGGCCGAGGAGCAGGACT
GACACGTGCTACGAGATTTCGATTCCACCGCCGCCTTCTATGAAAGGTTGGGCTTCGGAATCGTTTTCCG
GGACGCCGGCTGGATGATCCTCCAGCGCGGGGATCTCATGCTGGAGTTCTTCGCCCACCCCAACTTGTTT
ATTGCAGCTTATAATGGTTACAAATAAAGCAATAGCATCACAAATTTCACAAATAAAGCATTTTTTTCAC
TGCATTCTAGTTGTGGTTTGTCCAAACTCATCAATGTATCTTATCATGTCTGTATACCGTCGCTCTTCCG
CTGCTTCCTCGCTCACTGACTCGCTGCGCTCGGTCGTTCGGCTGCGGCGAGCGGTATCAGCTCACTCAAA
GGCGGTAATACGGTTATCCACAGAATCAGGGGATAACGCAGGAAAGAACATGTGAGCAAAAGGCCAGCAA
AAGGCCAGGAACCGTAAAAAGGCCGCGTTGCTGGCGTTTTTCCATAGGCTCCGCCCCCCTGACGAGCATC
ACAAAAATCGACGCTCAAGTCAGAGGTGGCGAAACCCGACAGGACTATAAAGATACCAGGCGTTTCCCCC
TGGAAGCTCCCTCGTGCGCTCTCCTGTTCCGACCCTGCCGCTTACCGGATACCTGTCCGCCTTTCTCCCT
TCGGGAAGCGTGGCGCTTTCTCATAGCTCACGCTGTAGGTATCTCAGTTCGGTGTAGGTCGTTCGCTCCA
AGCTGGGCTGTGTGCACGAACCCCCCGTTCAGCCCGACCGCTGCGCCTTATCCGGTAACTATCGTCTTGA
GTCCAACCCGGTAAGACACGACTTATCGCCACTGGCAGCAGCCACTGGTAACAGGATTAGCAGAGCGAGG
TATGTAGGCGGTGCTACAGAGTTCTTGAAGTGGTGGCCTAACTACGGCTACACTAGAAGAACAGTATTTG
GTATCTGCGCTCTGCTGAAGCCAGTTACCTTCGGAAAAAGAGTTGGTAGCTCTTGATCCGGCAAACAAAC
CACCGCTGGTAGCGGTGGTTTTTTTGTTTGCAAGCAGCAGATTACGCGCAGAAAAAAAGGATCTCAAGAA
GATCCTTTGATCTTTTCTACGGGGTCTGACGCTCAGTGGAACGACGCGTAACTCACGTTAAGGGATTTTG
GTCATGGGTGGCTCGACGAGGGTTATTTGCCGACTACCTTGGTGATCTCGCCTTTCACGTAGTGGACAAA
TTCTTCCAACTGATCTGCGCGCGAGGCCAAGCGATCTTCTTCTTGTCCAAGATAAGCCTGTCTAGCTTCA
AGTATGACGGGCTGATACTGGGCCGGCAGGCGCTCCATTGCCCAGTCGGCAGCGACATCCTTCGGCGCGA
TTTTGCCGGTTACTGCGCTGTACCAAATGCGGGACAACGTAAGCACTACATTTCGCTCATCGCCAGCCCA
GTCGGGCGGCGAGTTCCATAGCGTTAAGGTTTCATTTAGCGCCTCAAATAGATCCTGTTCAGGAACCGGA
TCAAAGAGTTCCTCCGCCGCTGGACCTACCAAGGCAACGCTATGTTCTCTTGCTTTTGTCAGCAAGATAG
CCAGATCAATGTCGATCGTGGCTGGCTCGAAGATACCTGCAAGAATGTCATTGCGCTGCCATTCTCCAAA
TTGCAGTTCGCGCTTAGCTGGATAACGCCACGGAATGATGTCGTCGTGCACAACAATGGTGACTTCTACA
GCGCGGAGAATCTCGCTCTCTCCAGGGGAAGCCGAAGTTTCCAAAAGGTCGTTGATCAAAGCTCGCCGCG
TTGTTTCATCAAGCCTTACGGTCACCGTAACCAGCAAATCAATATCACTGTGTGGCTTCAGGCCGCCATC
CACTGCGGAGCCGTACAAATGTACGGCCAGCAACGTCGGTTCGAGATGGCGCTCGATGACGCCAACTACC
TCTGATAGTTGAGTCGATACTTCGGCGATCACCGCTTCCCTCATAATGTTTAACTTTGTTTTAGGGCGAC
TGCCCTGCTGCGTAACATCGTTGCTGCTCCATAACATCAAACATCGACCCACGGCGTAACGCGCTTGCTG
CTTGGATGCCCGAGGCATAGACTGTACCCCAAAAAAACAGTCATAACAAGCCATGAAAACCGCCACTGCG
CCGTTACCACCGCTGCGTTCGGTCAAGGTTCTGGACCAGTTGCGTGAGCGCATACGCTACTTGCATTACA
GCTTACGAACCGAACAGGCTTATGTCCACTGGGTTCGTGCCTTCATCCGTTTCCACGGTGTGCGTCACCC
GGCAACCTTGGGTAGCAGCGAAGTCGAGGCATTTCTGTCCTGGCTGGTCTAGAATTGCATGAAGAATCTG
CTTAGGGTTAGGCGTTTTGCGCTGCTTCGCGATGTACGGGCCAGATATACGC
Features (pLannotate 1.2.2; 26 found; start..end, strand, type, name):
      4..383     +  enhancer       CMV enhancer: human cytomegalovirus immediate early enhancer
    384..587     +  promoter       CMV promoter: human cytomegalovirus (CMV) immediate early promoter
    583..616     +  LTR            5' LTR (truncated) (fragment): truncated 5' long terminal repeat (LTR) from HIV-1
    632..650     +  promoter       T7 promoter: promoter for bacteriophage T7 RNA polymerase
    680..704     +  protein_bind   attB1: mutant version of attB; recombination site for the Gateway® BP reaction BP Clonase™
    713..1432    +  CDS            EmGFP: Emerald GFP mammalian codon-optimized
   1492..1518    +  ncRNA          5' miR-155: sequence upstream of the precursor of mouse miR-155 microRNA (Uva et al., 2013) miRNA
   1582..1623    +  ncRNA          3' miR-155: sequence downstream of the precursor of mouse miR-155 microRNA (Uva et al., 2013) miRNA
   1630..1656    +  ncRNA          5' miR-155: sequence upstream of the precursor of mouse miR-155 microRNA (Uva et al., 2013) miRNA
   1658..1676    -  CDS            SUMO3 (fragment): human small ubiquitin-related modifier 3
   1720..1761    +  ncRNA          3' miR-155: sequence downstream of the precursor of mouse miR-155 microRNA (Uva et al., 2013) miRNA
   1790..1814    -  protein_bind   attB2: mutant version of attB; recombination site for the Gateway® BP reaction BP Clonase™
   1900..1948    +  polyA_signal   HSV TK poly(A) signal: herpes simplex virus thymidine kinase polyadenylation signal (Cole and Stacy, 1985)
   2039..2055    -  polyA_signal   bGH poly(A) signal (fragment): bovine growth hormone polyadenylation signal
   2119..2137    -  promoter       T7 promoter: promoter for bacteriophage T7 RNA polymerase
   2226..2654    +  rep_origin     f1 ori (sequence partly withheld): f1 bacteriophage origin of replication; arrow indicates direction of (+) strand synthesis
   2668..2997    +  promoter       SV40 promoter: SV40 enhancer and early promoter
   3045..3092    +  promoter       EM7 promoter: synthetic bacterial promoter&nbsp
   3111..3509    +  CDS            BSD: blasticidin S deaminase; Aspergillus terreus BSD; confers resistance to blasticidin
   3510..3537    +  CDS            BleoR (fragment): antibiotic-binding protein; Sh ble from Streptoalloteichus hindustanus; confers resistance to bleomycin, phleomycin, and Zeocin™
   3547..3672    +  CDS            ble (fragment): BLE_KLEPN - Experimental evidence at protein level: Swiss-Prot protein existence level 1. Binding protein with a strong affinity to the bleomycin family of antibiotics. Binds to CL990; an antimitotic-antibiotic compound. From Klebsiella pneumoniae.
   3667..3788    +  polyA_signal   SV40 poly(A) signal: SV40 polyadenylation signal
   3994..4582    -  rep_origin     ori: high-copy-number ColE1/pMB1/pBR322/pUC origin of replication
   4678..5469    -  CDS            SmR: aminoglycoside adenylyltransferase (Murphy, 1985); aadA; confers resistance to spectinomycin and streptomycin
   5476..5532    -  CDS            GmR (fragment): gentamycin acetyltransferase; aacC1; confers resistance to gentamycin
   5708..5731    -  promoter       Pc promoter (fragment): intI1 (promoter lies within the coding sequence); class 1 integron promoter
