[The description below was written by a language model from this plasmid's Addgene catalogue record and pLannotate feature annotations shown in this document.]
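Description:
pcDNA6.2-GW/EmGFP-miR-SUMO23 is a mammalian expression and RNAi plasmid built on the Invitrogen pcDNA6.2-GW/EmGFP backbone, designed to knock down human SUMO2 and SUMO3 with engineered microRNAs. It is propagated in E. coli as a high-copy plasmid through a ColE1/pUC-type origin and selected with spectinomycin via the aadA (SmR) gene. An f1 origin is also present. For selection in mammalian cells, an SV40 early promoter, paired with the bacterial EM7 promoter, drives the blasticidin S deaminase gene, followed by an SV40 polyadenylation signal. The short LTR, bleomycin-resistance, gentamicin-resistance and bGH poly(A) hits in the annotation are only fragments and do not appear to represent functional elements.

The payload is a single Pol II transcription unit. The CMV enhancer and promoter drive a codon-optimized Emerald GFP coding sequence, and downstream of it, in the same transcript, lie two consecutive artificial miRNA cassettes. Each is framed by 5' and 3' flanking sequences derived from mouse miR-155, which direct processing of the embedded hairpin by the endogenous microRNA machinery. According to the record, one hairpin targets SUMO2 and the other SUMO3. The annotation detects an antisense SUMO3 fragment within the second cassette. The unit is bounded by attB1 and attB2 Gateway sites and ends at the HSV TK polyadenylation signal. Because EmGFP and the chained miRNAs are co-transcribed, green fluorescence marks the cells expressing the silencing cassette. The EmGFP listed as a tag therefore serves as a co-cistronic reporter rather than a protein fusion. The construct was used to silence SUMO2 and SUMO3 simultaneously in order to study effects on gene expression and cell growth.
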