Addgene plasmid #31073: pcDNA6.2-GW/EmGFP-miR-SUMO23
Depositing lab: Wulf Paschen. Depositing organization: Duke University. Publication: Gene expression and cell growth are modified by silencing SUMO2 and SUMO3 expression. Yang W, Paschen W. Biochem Biophys Res Commun. 2009 Apr 24. 382(1):215-8. 10.1016/j.bbrc.2009.03.013 PubMed 19275883.
Backbone
  Vector backbone: pcDNA6.2-GW/EmGFP
  Backbone manufacturer: Invitrogen
  Backbone size w/o insert (bp): 5699
  Vector type: Mammalian Expression, RNAi
Growth in bacteria
  Bacterial resistance: Spectinomycin, 50 μg/mL
  Growth temperature: 37°C
  Growth strain: DH5alpha
  Copy number: High Copy
Gene/Insert
  Gene/Insert name: SUMO2/3 microRNA (alt name: SUMO2/3)
  gRNA/shRNA sequence: SUMO2: GATCTGCCTCATTGACAAAC; SUMO3: AATCGAATCTGCCTCATTGAC
  Species: H. sapiens (human)
  Entrez Gene: SUMO2 (a.k.a. HSMT3, SMT3B, SMT3H2, SUMO3, Smt3A); SUMO3 (a.k.a. SMT3A, SMT3H1, SUMO-3, Smt3B)
  Tag / fusion protein: EmGFP (N terminal on backbone)
  Cloning method: Restriction Enzyme; 5′ cloning site attB1 (unknown if destroyed); 3′ cloning site attB2 (unknown if destroyed)
  Sequencing primers: 5′ EGFP-C
Terms and licenses: Academic/Nonprofit Terms; Industry Terms: Not Available to Industry
How to cite: pcDNA6.2-GW/EmGFP-miR-SUMO23 was a gift from Wulf Paschen (Addgene plasmid # 31073 ; http://n2t.net/addgene:31073 ; RRID:Addgene_31073)
