>Addgene plasmid #31073 | pcDNA6.2-GW/EmGFP-miR-SUMO23 | addgene partial sequence | sequence record 35943 | EGFP-C 5'-CATGGTCCTGCTGGAGTTCGTG-3'
TCGGCATGGACGAGCTGTACAAGTAAGCTAAGCACTTCGTGGCCGTCGATCGTTTAAAGGGAGGTAGTGA
GTCGACCAGTGGATCCTGGAGGCTTGCTGAAGGCTGTATGCTGAATCGAATCTGCCTCATTGACGTTTTG
GCCACTGACTGACGTCAATGACAGATTCGATTCAGGACACAAGGCCTGTTACTAGCACTCACATGGAACA
AATGGCCCAGATCCTGGAGGCTTGCTGAAGGCTGTATGCTGTGATCTGCCTCATTGACAAACGTTTTGGC
CACTGACTGACGTTTGTCAGAGGCAGATCACAGGACACAAGGCCTGTTACTAGCACTCACATGGAACAAA
TGGCCCAGATCTGGCCGCACTCGAGATATCTAGACCCAGCTTTCTTGTACAAAGTGGTTGATCTAGAGGG
CCCGCGGTTCGCTGATGGGGGAGGCTAACTGAAACACGGAAGGAGACAATACCGGAAGGAACCCGCGCTA
TGACGGCAATAAAAAGACAGAATAAAACGCACGGGTGTTGGGTCGTTTGTTCATAAACGCGGGGTTCGGT
CCCAGGGCTGGCACTCTGTCGATACCCCACCGTGACCCCATTGGGGCCAATACGCCCGCGTTTCTTCCTT
TTCCCCACCCCACCCCCCAAGTTCGGGTGAAGGCCCAGGGCTCGCAGCCAACGTCGGGGCGGCAGGCCCT
GCCATAGCATCCCCTATAGTGAGTCGTATTACATGGTCATAGCTGTTTCCTGGCAGCTCTGGCCCGTGTC
TCAAAATCTCTGATGGATCTGCGCAGCTGGGGCTCTAGGGGGTATCCCC
[80 nt withheld, positions 820-899]
